Addgene plasmid #53870: DONSON_pCSdest
Depositing lab: Roger Reeves. Depositing organization: Johns Hopkins University and School of Medicine. Publication: Survey of Human Chromosome 21 Gene Expression Effects on Early Development in Danio rerio. Edie S, Zaghloul NA, Leitch CC, Klinedinst DK, Lebron J, Thole JF, McCallion AS, Katsanis N, Reeves RH. G3 (Bethesda). 2018 Jul 2;8(7):2215-2223. doi: 10.1534/g3.118.200144. PubMed 29760202.
Backbone
  Vector backbone: pCSDest
  Backbone manufacturer: Lawson Lab (Addgene Plasmid 22423)
  Backbone size w/o insert (bp): 4095
  Vector type: Mammalian Expression
Growth in bacteria
  Bacterial resistance: Ampicillin, 100 μg/mL
  Growth temperature: 37°C
  Growth strain: DH10B
  Copy number: High Copy
Gene/Insert
  Gene/Insert name: DONSON
  Species: M. musculus (mouse)
  Insert size (bp): 2336
  Promoter: SP6 and CMV
  Cloning method: Gateway Cloning
  Sequencing primers: 5′ CMV-F; 3′ EBV-Rev
Terms and licenses: Academic/Nonprofit Terms; Industry Terms
Depositor comments: BC043316
How to cite: DONSON_pCSdest was a gift from Roger Reeves (Addgene plasmid # 53870 ; http://n2t.net/addgene:53870 ; RRID:Addgene_53870)
