[The description below was written by a language model from this plasmid's Addgene catalogue record.]
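Description:
DONSON_pCSdest is a Gateway-derived expression clone in which a DONSON cDNA, recorded as mouse (M. musculus) and about 2.3 kb long, has been recombined into the pCSDest destination vector, a roughly 4.1 kb Gateway-adapted backbone. The record classifies it as a mammalian expression vector. It is maintained in E. coli as a high-copy plasmid under ampicillin selection. No feature table is provided, so the origin of replication, polyadenylation signal and the attB-type recombination scars expected to flank a Gateway insert cannot be confirmed from the record. No epitope tags or reporter fusions are listed. The depositor comment gives a cDNA clone accession as the apparent source of the insert.

Two promoters are recorded upstream of the insert, CMV and SP6, and they serve complementary purposes. The CMV promoter drives strong constitutive transcription by RNA polymerase II when the plasmid is introduced into vertebrate cells. The SP6 phage promoter allows the same open reading frame to be transcribed in vitro into synthetic mRNA. That dual arrangement suits embryo microinjection work, and the associated publication describes a survey of how expression of human chromosome 21 genes affects early zebrafish development. This plasmid appears to belong to a clone set built for that kind of overexpression screen. The publication concerns human chromosome 21 genes while the insert species is listed as mouse. The record does not explain this difference, so the insert may be a mouse orthologue, and users should verify its identity against the cited cDNA accession.
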