>Addgene plasmid #53870 | DONSON_pCSdest | addgene partial sequence | sequence record 165703 | SP6 5'-ATTTAGGTGACACTATAG-3'
ATTCAAGGATCACAAGTTTGTACAAAAAAGCAGGCTGGTACCGGTCCGGAATTCCCGGGATATCGTCGAC
CCACGCGTCCGGCCTCGGTGCTGCGCAATGGCTGTCTCGGTGCCCGGCTACTCGCCTAGCTTCAAGAGGC
CGCCTGAGACCGTGCGGCTCCGCCGGAAAAGGTCTCGGGACCATGGTGCCGCCGTGCCCGCCTCACTGCC
GGAGCCCGCGCCCCGCCGCGCCGCGCTGGCGGCTGGGCTGCCCTTGCGCCCCTTCCCGACCGCCGGCGGC
AGAGGAGGCGCCGCCGCGACCATCGCCCGCAGGAACCCTTTCGCTCGCCTGGACAACCGGCCGCGAGTCT
CGGACGAGGCCAGCGAAGAGCCGCTCCGCGGTCCTCAGGGGGCGTCGGGCCCGCTTCTAGATTCTAATGA
AGAAAATAACTTGCTGTGGGAGGACACATCATCTCATGAAAGAACTGGCACGGAACTGTCCCAGAGTCAA
CGTGTATCGTTGTCTGAATCGGACACTTGGTCGTCAGATGGTACTGAGTTACCTGTGGACTGGAGTATTA
AAACCCGACTCCTTTTCACCTCTTCTCAACCCTTTTCCTGGGCAGATCATCTGAAAGCACAGGAAGAAGC
CCAAGGACTTGTCCAGCATTGTAGGGCAACAGAAGTGACTTTACCCCAGAGTATACAGGATCCCAAACTG
TCCACTGCGCTGCGCTGCGCCTTCCAGCAGGCTCTGGTCTACTGGCTTCACCCTGCCTTTTCGTGGCTGC
CACTCTTCCCTAGAATTGGAGCTGATAGGAAAATGGCTGCAA
