>Addgene plasmid #53870 | DONSON_pCSdest | addgene partial sequence | sequence record 165704 | EBV-rev 5'-GTGGTTTGTCCAAACTCATC-3'
ATACGACTCACTATAGTTCTAGAGGCTCGAGAGGATCACCACTTTGTACAAGAAAGCTGGGTACGCGTAA
GCTTGGGCCCCTCGAGGGATACTCTAGAGCGGCCGCCCTTTTTTTTTTTTTTTGTGATTTCTATGCACGT
TTATTTAAAAATACTGAATTTTATACACACATGCAAACACAGATTACCTGTAAGCATACTAAGTAGTAAG
TTGACATGGCTGAGGGCCCAGCACTTAGATGAAGTACAAAGTAGCCTCCCCTCTGACTTGACACAGAAGA
TGAACATACGTGAGAGCAGAGGAACTAGAAATCATTAGTAAAAATGCTCATTTCCCTACGTCTTGAAAGA
ACTCACTGCTCGTCTAAGGTACAATGTGGATGCTTTAGTCTCCATTGGAATAATTGCTACAGGTAGTCTG
TTTCTCAATTGTAATAAAACACTGACTTTTCTACTCAGGTTAACAATAAGTTGCAGGGATAGAACTCTTA
TTTGAATTATCTGAGGTATTAAGGAAGCTCCTTGCATCTTCATCTCTGAAAATGTATGAAAATAATAAAA
GCAAAATCTTGATTTAAAACCTAATGCTATTGCATGTAATAAGTTAATATAAAAATGTTTAGGAACATTT
CAGTATTTTAAAATATATTCTTCCGAATGAACTTTAAAAGCCAGGGGCCTACGCATCTTGCATTTCCTTG
CTAGGAAGCTTTTTCCTCAGACTCCTTTTAGGCTTACTTTGGTGTTCAGGATCTCCAACTTAAAATGTAG
TCACTCATTTCCACACTCCGCAGGGATGACTTCCCCAGCACTGGCCTCTGACTGAGCTGCTCCAGG
